>Addgene plasmid #15097 | V43 pHIPPY GFP22 | depositor full sequence | sequence record 8212 | Author sequence
CAATTCGCCAGGAACCGTAAAAAGGCCGCGTTGCTGGCGTTTTTCCATAGGCTCCGCCCCCCTGACGAGC
ATCACAAAAATCGACGCTCAAGTCAGAGGTGGCGAAACCCGACAGGACTATAAAGATACCAGGCGTTTCC
CCCTGGAAGCTCCCTCGTGCGCTCTCCTGTTCCGACCCTGCCGCTTACCGGATACCTGTCCGCCTTTCTC
CCTTCGGGAAGCGTGGCGCTTTCTCATAGCTCACGCTGTAGGTATCTCAGTTCGGTGTAGGTCGTTCGCT
CCAAGCTGGGCTGTGTGCACGAACCCCCCGTTCAGCCCGACCGCTGCGCCTTATCCGGTAACTATCGTCT
TGAGTCCAACCCGGTAAGACACGACTTATCGCCACTGGCAGCAGCCACTGGTAACAGGATTAGCAGAGCG
AGGTATGTAGGCGGTGCTACAGAGTTCTTGAAGTGGTGGCCTAACTACGGCTACACTAGAAGGACAGTAT
TTGGTATCTGCGCTCTGCTGAAGCCAGTTACCTTCGGAAAAAGAGTTGGTAGCTCTTGATCCGGCAAACA
AACCACCGCTGGTAGCGGTGGTTTTTTTGTTTGCAAGCAGCAGATTACGCGCAGAAAAAAAGGATCTCAA
GAAGATCCTTTGATCTTTTCTACGGGGTCTGACGCTCAGTGGGCGGCCGCATTTGCATGTCGCTATGTGT
TCTGGGAAATCACCATAAACGTGAAATGTCTTTGGATTTGGGAATCTTATAAGTGGATCCTGAGACCGTC
TCAAAAAGCAAGCTGACCCTGAAGTTCATTTTTTGAGACGCTAGCCACAAGATATATAAAGCCAAGAAAT
CGAAATACTTTCAAGTTACGGTAAGCATATGATAGTCCATTTTAAAACATAATTTTAAAACTGCAAACTA
CCCAAGAAATTATTACTTTCTACGTCACGTATTTTGTACTAATATCTTTGTGTTTACAGTCAAATTAATT
CTAATTATCTCTCTAACAGCCTTGTATCGTATATGCAAATATGAAGGAATCATGGGAAATAGGCCCTCTT
CCTGCCCGACCTTGGCGCGCGCTCGGCGCGCGGTCACGCTCCGTCACGTGGTGCGTTTTGCCTGCGCGTC
TTTCCACTGGGGACGCGTGGTGTGGAAAGTCCCCAGGCTCCCCAGCAGGCAGAAGTATGCAAAGCATGCA
TCTCAATTAGTCAGCAACCAGGTGTGGAAAGTCCCCAGGCTCCCCAGCAGGCAGAAGTATGCAAAGCATG
CATCTCAATTAGTCAGCAACCATAGTCCCGCCCCTAACTCCGCCCATCCCGCCCCTAACTCCGCCCAGTT
CCGCCCATTCTCCGCCCCATGGCTGACTAATTTTTTTTATTTATGCAGAGGCCGAGGCCGCCTCGGCCTC
TGAGCTATTCCAGAAGTAGTGAGGAGGCTTTTTTGGAGGCCTAGTCTCGATGTTGACAATTAATCATCGG
CATAGTATATCGGCATAGTATAATACGACGGATCAAGGAGGTCGACCATGGCCAAGTTGACCAGTGCCGT
TCCGGTGCTCACCGCGCGCGACGTCGCCGGAGCGGTCGAGTTCTGGACCGACCGGCTCGGGTTCTCCCGG
GACTTCGTGGAGGACGACTTCGCCGGTGTGGTCCGGGACGACGTGACCCTGTTCATCAGCGCGGTCCAGG
ACCAGGTGGTGCCGGACAACACCCTGGCCTGGGTGTGGGTGCGCGGCCTGGACGAGCTGTACGCCGAGTG
GTCGGAGGTCGTGTCCACGAACTTCCGGGACGCCTCCGGGCCGGCCATGACCGAGATCGGCGAGCAGCCG
TGGGGGCGGGAGTTCGCCCTGCGCGACCCGGCCGGCAACTGCGTGCACTTCGTGGCCGAGGAGCAGGACT
GAACTAGCGATATCACTAGGGGGAGGCTAACTGAAACACGGAAGGAGACAATACCGGAAGGAACCCGCGC
TATGACGGCAATAAAAAGACAGAATAAAACGCACGGTGTTGGGTCGTTTGTTCATAAACGCGGGGTTCGG
TCCCAGGGCTGGCACTCTGTCGATACCCCACCGAGACCCCATTGGGGCCAATACGCCCGCGTTTCTTCCT
TTTCCCCACCCCACCCCCCAAGTTCGGGTGAAGGCCCAGGGCTCGCAGCCAACGTCGGGGCGGCAGG
Features (pLannotate 1.2.2; 9 found; start..end, strand, type, name):
     42..630     -  rep_origin     ori: high-copy-number ColE1/pMB1/pBR322/pUC origin of replication
    681..754     +  promoter       H1 promoter (fragment): human H1 RNA promoter
    778..799     +  CDS            rsEGFP2 (fragment): reversibly and rapidly switchable enhanced green fluorescent protein (Grotjohann et al., 2012) mammalian codon-optimized
    815..1048    -  promoter       U6 promoter: RNA polymerase III promoter for human U6 snRNA
   1139..1436    +  promoter       SV40 promoter: SV40 enhancer and early promoter
   1452..1499    +  promoter       EM7 promoter: synthetic bacterial promoter&nbsp
   1518..1892    +  CDS            BleoR: antibiotic-binding protein; Sh ble from Streptoalloteichus hindustanus; confers resistance to bleomycin, phleomycin, and Zeocin™
   1966..2013    +  polyA_signal   HSV TK poly(A) signal: herpes simplex virus thymidine kinase polyadenylation signal (Cole and Stacy, 1985)
   2104..2120    -  polyA_signal   bGH poly(A) signal (fragment): bovine growth hormone polyadenylation signal
