[The description below was written by a language model from this plasmid's Addgene catalogue record and pLannotate feature annotations shown in this document.]
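Description:
V43 pHIPPY GFP22 is a compact (about 2.2 kb) mammalian RNAi plasmid built on the pHIPPY backbone, designed to express a small interfering RNA against EGFP. It replicates in E. coli from a high-copy ColE1/pUC-type origin. Selection relies on a single Sh ble (BleoR) gene, which confers resistance to Zeocin/bleomycin. Tandem SV40 early and synthetic bacterial EM7 promoters sit upstream of this gene and an HSV TK polyadenylation signal follows it, so the same marker works in both bacteria and mammalian cells. A short bGH poly(A) fragment is also annotated downstream.

The payload is a 22-bp EGFP-derived target sequence cloned between BsmBI sites, which the record says are retained. It lies between two convergent RNA polymerase III promoters: a human H1 promoter fragment on the forward strand and a human U6 promoter on the reverse strand. Because the promoters face each other across the insert, each one transcribes one strand. The sense and antisense RNAs can then anneal in the cell to form a duplex siRNA, with no need for a hairpin design. The automated annotation labels the 22-bp insert as an "rsEGFP2 fragment" coding sequence. This only reflects its sequence match to the GFP family, and the insert is an siRNA template rather than a protein-coding element.

According to the depositor, the construct inhibits EGFP expression. It belongs to a plasmid-based system developed for expressing siRNA libraries in mammalian cells, in which short double-stranded inserts can be placed directly between the opposing promoters. An EGFP-targeting clone would plausibly serve as a knockdown control for that system, although the record does not state this.
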