Addgene plasmid #15097: V43 pHIPPY GFP22
Depositing lab: Randall Moon. Depositing organization: University of Washington. Publication: A plasmid-based system for expressing small interfering RNA libraries in mammalian cells. Kaykas A, Moon RT. BMC Cell Biol. 2004 Apr 30;5:16. doi: 10.1186/1471-2121-5-16. PubMed 15119963.
Backbone
  Vector backbone: pHIPPY
  Backbone manufacturer: Moon Lab
  Backbone size w/o insert (bp): 2167
  Vector type: Mammalian Expression, RNAi
  Selectable markers: Zeocin
Growth in bacteria
  Bacterial resistance: Bleocin (Zeocin), 50 μg/mL
  Growth temperature: 37°C
  Growth strain: DH5alpha
  Copy number: High Copy
Gene/Insert
  Gene/Insert name: EGFP siRNA
  gRNA/shRNA sequence: gcaagctgaccctgaagttcat
  Insert size (bp): 22
  Cloning method: Restriction Enzyme; 5′ cloning site BsmBI (not destroyed); 3′ cloning site BsmBI (not destroyed)
  Sequencing primers: 5′ H1 primer
Terms and licenses: Academic/Nonprofit Terms; Industry Terms: Not Available to Industry
Depositor comments: Inhibits the expression of EGFP. Opposing human H1 and human U6 Pol III promoters drive expression of siRNAs See article and author's map for more information. In the sequence link, the EGFP siRNA is lower case.
How to cite: V43 pHIPPY GFP22 was a gift from Randall Moon (Addgene plasmid # 15097)
