>Addgene plasmid #15097 | V43 pHIPPY GFP22 | addgene partial sequence | sequence record 53114 | LKO1_5 5'-GACTATCATATGCTTACCGT-3'
TATCTTGTGGCTAGCGTCTCAAAAAGAGCTGTTTCTGAGGAGCCTTTTTGAGACGGTCTCAGGATCCACT
TATAAGATTCCCAAATCCAAAGACATTTCACGTTTATGGTGATTTCCCAGAACACATAGCGACATGCAAA
TGCGGCCGCCCACTGAGCGTCAGACCCCGTGGAAAAGATCAAAGGATCTTCTTGAGATCCTTTTTTTCTG
CGCGTAATCTGCTGCTTGCAAACAAAAAAACCACCGCTACCAGCGGTGGTTTGTTTGCCGGATCAAGAGC
TACCAACTCTTTTTCCGAAGGTAACTGGCTTCAGCAGAGCGCAGATACCAAATACTGTTCTTCTAGTGTA
GCCGTAGTTAGGCCACCACTTCAAGAACTCTGTAGCACCGCCTACATACCTCGCTCTGCTAATCCTGTTA
CCAGTGGCTGCTGCCAGTGGCGATAAGTCGTGTCTTACCGGGTTGGACTCAAGACGATAGTTACCGGATA
AGGCGCAGCGGTCGGGCTGAACGGGGGGTTCGTGCACACAGCCCAGCTTGGAGCGAACGACCTACACCGA
ACTGAGATACCTACAGCGTGAGCTATGAGAAAGCGCCACGCTTCCCGAAGGGAGAAAGGCGGACAGGTAT
CCGGTAAGCGGCAGGGTCGGAACAGGAGAGCGCACGAGGGAGCTTCCAGGGGGAAACGCCTGGTATCTTT
ATAGTCCTGTCGGGTTTCGCCACCTCTGACTTGAGCGTCGATTTTTGTGATGCTCGTCAGGGGGGCGGAG
CCTATGGAAAAACG
