>Addgene plasmid #15097 | V43 pHIPPY GFP22 | addgene partial sequence | sequence record 62699 | LKO1_5 5'-GACTATCATATGCTTACCGT-3'
TATCTTGTGGCTGCGTCTCAAAAAGAGCTGTTTCTGAGGAGCCTTTTTGAGACGGTCTCAGGATCCACTT
ATAAGATTCCCAAATCCAAAGACATTTCACGTTTATGGTGATTTCCCAGAACACATAGCGACATGCAAAT
GCGGCCGCCCACTGAGCGTCAGACCCCGTGGAAAAGATCAAAGGATCTTCTTGAGATCCTTTTTTTCTGC
GCGTAATCTGCTGCTTGCAAACAAAAAAACCACCGCTACCAGCGGTGGTTTGTTTGCCGGATCAAGAGCT
ACCAACTCTTTTTCCGAAGGTAACTGGCTTCAGCAGAGCGCAGATACCAAATACTGTTCTTCTAGTGTAG
CCGTAGTTAGGCCACCACTTCAAGAACTCTGTAGCACCGCCTACATACCTCGCTCTGCTAATCCTGTTAC
CAGTGGCTGCTGCCAGTGGCGATAAGTCGTGTCTTACCGGGTTGGACTCAAGACGATAGTTACCGGATAA
GGCGCAGCGGTCGGGCTGAACGGGGGGTTCGTGCACACAGCCCAGCTTGGAGCGAACGACCTACACCGAA
CTGAGATACCTACAGCGTGAGCTATGAGAAAGCGCCACGCTTCCCGAAGGGAGAAAGGCGGACAGGTATC
CGGTAAGCGGCAGGGTCGGAACAGGAGAGCGCACGAGGGAGCTTCCAGGGGGAAACGCCTGGTATCTTTA
TAGTCCTGTCGGGTTTCGCCACCTCTGACTTGAGCGTCGATTTTTGTGATGCTCGTCAGGGGGGCGGAGC
CTAT
